>Addgene plasmid #71311 | TC9nickpAB | depositor full sequence | sequence record 131863 | TC9nickpAB sequence 8117 bps
AGCGCCCAATACGCAAACCGCCTCTCCCCGCGCGTTGGCCGATTCATTAATGCAGCTGGCACGACAGGTT
TCCCGACTGGAAAGCGGGCAGTGAGCGCAACGCAATTAATGTGAGTTAGCTCACTCATTAGGCACCCCAG
GCTTTACACTTTATGCTTCCGGCTCGTATGTTGTGTGGAATTGTGAGCGGATAACAATTTCACACAGGAA
ACAGCTATGACCATGATTACGCCAAGCTTGGTACCGAGCTCGGATCCACTAGTAACGGCCGCCAGTGTGC
TGGAATTCGCCCTTGAAGGAATTAATACGACTCACTATAGGGTGACCGCCACCATGGCCCCAAAGAAGAA
GCGGAAGGTCGGTATCCACGGAGTCCCAGCAGCCGACAAGAAGTACAGCATCGGCCTGGCCATCGGCACC
AACTCTGTGGGCTGGGCCGTGATCACCGACGAGTACAAGGTGCCCAGCAAGAAATTCAAGGTGCTGGGCA
ACACCGACCGGCACAGCATCAAGAAGAACCTGATCGGAGCCCTGCTGTTCGACAGCGGCGAAACAGCCGA
GGCCACCCGGCTGAAGAGAACCGCCAGAAGAAGATACACCAGACGGAAGAACCGGATCTGCTATCTGCAA
GAGATCTTCAGCAACGAGATGGCCAAGGTGGACGACAGCTTCTTCCACAGACTGGAAGAGTCCTTCCTGG
TGGAAGAGGATAAGAAGCACGAGCGGCACCCCATCTTCGGCAACATCGTGGACGAGGTGGCCTACCACGA
GAAGTACCCCACCATCTACCACCTGAGAAAGAAACTGGTGGACAGCACCGACAAGGCCGACCTGCGGCTG
ATCTATCTGGCCCTGGCCCACATGATCAAGTTCCGGGGCCACTTCCTGATCGAGGGCGACCTGAACCCCG
ACAACAGCGACGTGGACAAGCTGTTCATCCAGCTGGTGCAGACCTACAACCAGCTGTTCGAGGAAAACCC
CATCAACGCCAGCGGCGTGGACGCCAAGGCCATCCTGTCTGCCAGACTGAGCAAGAGCAGACGGCTGGAA
AATCTGATCGCCCAGCTGCCCGGCGAGAAGAAGAATGGCCTGTTCGGCAACCTGATTGCCCTGAGCCTGG
GCCTGACCCCCAACTTCAAGAGCAACTTCGACCTGGCCGAGGATGCCAAACTGCAGCTGAGCAAGGACAC
CTACGACGACGACCTGGACAACCTGCTGGCCCAGATCGGCGACCAGTACGCCGACCTGTTTCTGGCCGCC
AAGAACCTGTCCGACGCCATCCTGCTGAGCGACATCCTGAGAGTGAACACCGAGATCACCAAGGCCCCCC
TGAGCGCCTCTATGATCAAGAGATACGACGAGCACCACCAGGACCTGACCCTGCTGAAAGCTCTCGTGCG
GCAGCAGCTGCCTGAGAAGTACAAAGAGATTTTCTTCGACCAGAGCAAGAACGGCTACGCCGGCTACATT
GACGGCGGAGCCAGCCAGGAAGAGTTCTACAAGTTCATCAAGCCCATCCTGGAAAAGATGGACGGCACCG
AGGAACTGCTCGTGAAGCTGAACAGAGAGGACCTGCTGCGGAAGCAGCGGACCTTCGACAACGGCAGCAT
CCCCCACCAGATCCACCTGGGAGAGCTGCACGCCATTCTGCGGCGGCAGGAAGATTTTTACCCATTCCTG
AAGGACAACCGGGAAAAGATCGAGAAGATCCTGACCTTCCGCATCCCCTACTACGTGGGCCCTCTGGCCA
GGGGAAACAGCAGATTCGCCTGGATGACCAGAAAGAGCGAGGAAACCATCACCCCCTGGAACTTCGAGGA
AGTGGTGGACAAGGGCGCTTCCGCCCAGAGCTTCATCGAGCGGATGACCAACTTCGATAAGAACCTGCCC
AACGAGAAGGTGCTGCCCAAGCACAGCCTGCTGTACGAGTACTTCACCGTGTATAACGAGCTGACCAAAG
TGAAATACGTGACCGAGGGAATGAGAAAGCCCGCCTTCCTGAGCGGCGAGCAGAAAAAGGCCATCGTGGA
CCTGCTGTTCAAGACCAACCGGAAAGTGACCGTGAAGCAGCTGAAAGAGGACTACTTCAAGAAAATCGAG
TGCTTCGACTCCGTGGAAATCTCCGGCGTGGAAGATCGGTTCAACGCCTCCCTGGGCACATACCACGATC
TGCTGAAAATTATCAAGGACAAGGACTTCCTGGACAATGAGGAAAACGAGGACATTCTGGAAGATATCGT
GCTGACCCTGACACTGTTTGAGGACAGAGAGATGATCGAGGAACGGCTGAAAACCTATGCCCACCTGTTC
GACGACAAAGTGATGAAGCAGCTGAAGCGGCGGAGATACACCGGCTGGGGCAGGCTGAGCCGGAAGCTGA
TCAACGGCATCCGGGACAAGCAGTCCGGCAAGACAATCCTGGATTTCCTGAAGTCCGACGGCTTCGCCAA
CAGAAACTTCATGCAGCTGATCCACGACGACAGCCTGACCTTTAAAGAGGACATCCAGAAAGCCCAGGTG
TCCGGCCAGGGCGATAGCCTGCACGAGCACATTGCCAATCTGGCCGGCAGCCCCGCCATTAAGAAGGGCA
TCCTGCAGACAGTGAAGGTGGTGGACGAGCTCGTGAAAGTGATGGGCCGGCACAAGCCCGAGAACATCGT
GATCGAAATGGCCAGAGAGAACCAGACCACCCAGAAGGGACAGAAGAACAGCCGCGAGAGAATGAAGCGG
ATCGAAGAGGGCATCAAAGAGCTGGGCAGCCAGATCCTGAAAGAACACCCCGTGGAAAACACCCAGCTGC
AGAACGAGAAGCTGTACCTGTACTACCTGCAGAATGGGCGGGATATGTACGTGGACCAGGAACTGGACAT
CAACCGGCTGTCCGACTACGATGTGGACCATATCGTGCCTCAGAGCTTTCTGAAGGACGACTCCATCGAC
AACAAGGTGCTGACCAGAAGCGACAAGAACCGGGGCAAGAGCGACAACGTGCCCTCCGAAGAGGTCGTGA
AGAAGATGAAGAACTACTGGCGGCAGCTGCTGAACGCCAAGCTGATTACCCAGAGAAAGTTCGACAATCT
GACCAAGGCCGAGAGAGGCGGCCTGAGCGAACTGGATAAGGCCGGCTTCATCAAGAGACAGCTGGTGGAA
ACCCGGCAGATCACAAAGCACGTGGCACAGATCCTGGACTCCCGGATGAACACTAAGTACGACGAGAATG
ACAAGCTGATCCGGGAAGTGAAAGTGATCACCCTGAAGTCCAAGCTGGTGTCCGATTTCCGGAAGGATTT
CCAGTTTTACAAAGTGCGCGAGATCAACAACTACCACCACGCCCACGACGCCTACCTGAACGCCGTCGTG
GGAACCGCCCTGATCAAAAAGTACCCTAAGCTGGAAAGCGAGTTCGTGTACGGCGACTACAAGGTGTACG
ACGTGCGGAAGATGATCGCCAAGAGCGAGCAGGAAATCGGCAAGGCTACCGCCAAGTACTTCTTCTACAG
CAACATCATGAACTTTTTCAAGACCGAGATTACCCTGGCCAACGGCGAGATCCGGAAGCGGCCTCTGATC
GAGACAAACGGCGAAACCGGGGAGATCGTGTGGGATAAGGGCCGGGATTTTGCCACCGTGCGGAAAGTGC
TGAGCATGCCCCAAGTGAATATCGTGAAAAAGACCGAGGTGCAGACAGGCGGCTTCAGCAAAGAGTCTAT
CCTGCCCAAGAGGAACAGCGATAAGCTGATCGCCAGAAAGAAGGACTGGGACCCTAAGAAGTACGGCGGC
TTCGACAGCCCCACCGTGGCCTATTCTGTGCTGGTGGTGGCCAAAGTGGAAAAGGGCAAGTCCAAGAAAC
TGAAGAGTGTGAAAGAGCTGCTGGGGATCACCATCATGGAAAGAAGCAGCTTCGAGAAGAATCCCATCGA
CTTTCTGGAAGCCAAGGGCTACAAAGAAGTGAAAAAGGACCTGATCATCAAGCTGCCTAAGTACTCCCTG
TTCGAGCTGGAAAACGGCCGGAAGAGAATGCTGGCCTCTGCCGGCGAACTGCAGAAGGGAAACGAACTGG
CCCTGCCCTCCAAATATGTGAACTTCCTGTACCTGGCCAGCCACTATGAGAAGCTGAAGGGCTCCCCCGA
GGATAATGAGCAGAAACAGCTGTTTGTGGAACAGCACAAGCACTACCTGGACGAGATCATCGAGCAGATC
AGCGAGTTCTCCAAGAGAGTGATCCTGGCCGACGCTAATCTGGACAAAGTGCTGTCCGCCTACAACAAGC
ACCGGGATAAGCCCATCAGAGAGCAGGCCGAGAATATCATCCACCTGTTTACCCTGACCAATCTGGGAGC
CCCTGCCGCCTTCAAGTACTTTGACACCACCATCGACCGGAAGAGGTACACCAGCACCAAAGAGGTGCTG
GACGCCACCCTGATCCACCAGAGCATCACCGGCCTGTACGAGACACGGATCGACCTGTCTCAGCTGGGAG
GCGACAAAAGGCCGGCGGCCACGAAAAAGGCCGGCCAGGCAAAAAAGAAAAAGTAAGAAAAAAAAAAAAA
AAAAAAAAAAAAAAAAAAGTCTTCAAGGGCGAATTCTGCCTCGAGGTCGTGACTGGGAAAACCCTGGCGT
TACCCAACTTAATCGCCTTGCAGCACATCCCCCTTTCGCCAGCTGGCGTAATAGCGAAGAGGCCCGCACC
GATCGCCCTTCCCAACAGTTGCGCAGCCTGAATGGCGAATGG
[124 nt withheld, positions 4733-4856]
C
[91 nt withheld, positions 4858-4948]
A
[49 nt withheld, positions 4950-4998]
CCTTTGACGTTGGAGTCCACGTTCTTT
[37 nt withheld, positions 5026-5062]
ACCCTATCTCGGTCTATTCTTTTGATTTATAAGGGATTTTGCCGATTTCGGCCTATTGGTTAAAAAATGA
GCTGATTTAACAAAAATTTAACGCGAATTTTAACAAAATTCAGGGCGCAAGGGCTGCTAAAGGAAGCGGA
ACACGTAGAAAGCCAGTCCGCAGAAACGGTGCTGACCCCGGATGAATGTCAGCTACTGGGCTATCTGGAC
AAGGGAAAACGCAAGCGCAAAGAGAAAGCAGGTAGCTTGCAGTGGGCTTACATGGCGATAGCTAGACTGG
GCGGTTTTATGGACAGCAAGCGAACCGGAATTGCCAGCTGGGGCGCCCTCTGGTAAGGTTGGGAAGCCCT
GCAAAGTAAACTGGATGGCTTTCTTGCCGCCAAGGATCTGATGGCGCAGGGGATCAAGATCTGATCAAGA
GACAGGATGAGGATCGTTTCGCATGATTGAACAAGATGGATTGCACGCAGGTTCTCCGGCCGCTTGGGTG
GAGAGGCTATTCGGCTATGACTGGGCACAACAGACAATCGGCTGCTCTGATGCCGCCGTGTTCCGGCTGT
CAGCGCAGGGGCGCCCGGTTCTTTTTGTCAAGACCGACCTGTCCGGTGCCCTGAATGAACTGCAGGACGA
GGCAGCGCGGCTATCGTGGCTGGCCACGACGGGCGTTCCTTGCGCAGCTGTGCTCGACGTTGTCACTGAA
GCGGGAAGGGACTGGCTGCTATTGGGCGAAGTGCCGGGGCAGGATCTCCTGTCATCCCACCTTGCTCCTG
CCGAGAAAGTATCCATCATGGCTGATGCAATGCGGCGGCTGCATACGCTTGATCCGGCTACCTGCCCATT
CGACCACCAAGCGAAACATCGCATCGAGCGAGCACGTACTCGGATGGAAGCCGGTCTTGTCGATCAGGAT
GATCTGGACGAAGAGCATCAGGGGCTCGCGCCAGCCGAACTGTTCGCCAGGCTCAAGGCGCGCATGCCCG
ACGGCGAGGATCTCGTCGTGACCCATGGCGATGCCTGCTTGCCGAATATCATGGTGGAAAATGGCCGCTT
TTCTGGATTCATCGACTGTGGCCGGCTGGGTGTGGCGGACCGCTATCAGGACATAGCGTTGGCTACCCGT
GATATTGCTGAAGAGCTTGGCGGCGAATGGGCTGACCGCTTCCTCGTGCTTTACGGTATCGCCGCTCCCG
ATTCGCAGCGCATCGCCTTCTATCGCCTTCTTGACGAGTTCTTCTGAATTGAAAAAGGAAGAGTATGAGT
ATTCAACATTTCCGTGTCGCCCTTATTCCCTTTTTTGCGGCATTTTGCCTTCCTGTTTTTGCTCACCCAG
AAACGCTGGTGAAAGTAAAAGATGCTGAAGATCAGTTGGGTGCACGAGTGGGTTACATCGAACTGGATCT
CAACAGCGGTAAGATCCTTGAGAGTTTTCGCCCCGAAGAACGTTTTCCAATGATGAGCACTTTTAAAGTT
CTGCTATGTGGCGCGGTATTATCCCGTATTGACGCCGGGCAAGAGCAACTCGGTCGCCGCATACACTATT
CTCAGAATGACTTGGTTGAGTACTCACCAGTCACAGAAAAGCATCTTACGGATGGCATGACAGTAAGAGA
ATTATGCAGTGCTGCCATAACCATGAGTGATAACACTGCGGCCAACTTACTTCTGACAACGATCGGAGGA
CCGAAGGAGCTAACCGCTTTTTTGCACAACATGGGGGATCATGTAACTCGCCTTGATCGTTGGGAACCGG
AGCTGAATGAAGCCATACCAAACGACGAGCGTGACACCACGATGCCTGTAGCAATGGCAACAACGTTGCG
CAAACTATTAACTGGCGAACTACTTACTCTAGCTTCCCGGCAACAATTAATAGACTGGATGGAGGCGGAT
AAAGTTGCAGGACCACTTCTGCGCTCGGCCCTTCCGGCTGGCTGGTTTATTGCTGATAAATCTGGAGCCG
GTGAGCGTGGGTCTCGCGGTATCATTGCAGCACTGGGGCCAGATGGTAAGCCCTCCCGTATCGTAGTTAT
CTACACGACGGGGAGTCAGGCAACTATGGATGAACGAAATAGACAGATCGCTGAGATAGGTGCCTCACTG
ATTAAGCATTGGTAACTGTCAGACCAAGTTTACTCATATATACTTTAGATTGATTTAAAACTTCATTTTT
AATTTAAAAGGATCTAGGTGAAGATCCTTTTTGATAATCTCATGACCAAAATCCCTTAACGTGAGTTTTC
GTTCCACTGAGCGTCAGACCCCGTAGAAAAGATCAAAGGATCTTCTTGAGATCCTTTTTTTCTGCGCGTA
ATCTGCTGCTTGCAAACAAAAAAACCACCGCTACCAGCGGTGGTTTGTTTGCCGGATCAAGAGCTACCAA
CTCTTTTTCCGAAGGTAACTGGCTTCAGCAGAGCGCAGATACCAAATACTGTTCTTCTAGTGTAGCCGTA
GTTAGGCCACCACTTCAAGAACTCTGTAGCACCGCCTACATACCTCGCTCTGCTAATCCTGTTACCAGTG
GCTGCTGCCAGTGGCGATAAGTCGTGTCTTACCGGGTTGGACTCAAGACGATAGTTACCGGATAAGGCGC
AGCGGTCGGGCTGAACGGGGGGTTCGTGCACACAGCCCAGCTTGGAGCGAACGACCTACACCGAACTGAG
ATACCTACAGCGTGAGCTATGAGAAAGCGCCACGCTTCCCGAAGGGAGAAAGGCGGACAGGTATCCGGTA
AGCGGCAGGGTCGGAACAGGAGAGCGCACGAGGGAGCTTCCAGGGGGAAACGCCTGGTATCTTTATAGTC
CTGTCGGGTTTCGCCACCTCTGACTTGAGCGTCGATTTTTGTGATGCTCGTCAGGGGGGCGGAGCCTATG
GAAAAACGCCAGCAACGCGGCCTTTTTACGGTTCCTGGCCTTTTGCTGGCCTTTTGCTCACATGTTCTTT
CCTGCGTTATCCCCTGATTCTGTGGATAACCGTATTACCGCCTTTGAGTGAGCTGATACCGCTCGCCGCA
GCCGAACGACCGAGCGCAGCGAGTCAGTGAGCGAGGAAGCGGAAG
Features (pLannotate 1.2.2; 15 found; start..end, strand, type, name):
      2..94      +  CDS            lacI (fragment): lac repressor; lacI; The lac repressor binds to the lac operator to inhibit transcription in E. coli. This inhibition can be relieved by adding lactose or isopropyl-β-D-thiogalactopyranoside (IPTG).
    107..128     +  protein_bind   CAP binding site: CAP binding activates transcription in the presence of cAMP. E. coli catabolite activator protein
    143..173     +  promoter       lac promoter: promoter for the E. coli lac operon
    181..197     +  protein_bind   lac operator: The lac repressor binds to the lac operator to inhibit transcription in E. coli. This inhibition can be relieved by adding lactose or isopropyl-β-D-thiogalactopyranoside (IPTG). lac repressor encoded by lacI
    303..321     +  promoter       T7 promoter: promoter for bacteriophage T7 RNA polymerase
    385..2100    +  CDS            Cas9(N): N-terminal portion of Streptococcus pyogenes Cas9 (Zetsche et al., 2015)
   1987..4485    +  CDS            Cas9(C): C-terminal portion of Streptococcus pyogenes Cas9 (Zetsche et al., 2015)
   4486..4533    +  CDS            nucleoplasmin NLS: bipartite nuclear localization signal from nucleoplasmin
   4596..4729    +  CDS            lacZα (fragment): LacZα fragment of β-galactosidase; lacZ fragment
   4733..5161    +  rep_origin     f1 ori (sequence partly withheld): f1 bacteriophage origin of replication; arrow indicates direction of (+) strand synthesis
   5174..5473    +  CDS            tnpA (fragment): TN5P_ECOLX - Also known as tnp. Experimental evidence at protein level: Swiss-Prot protein existence level 1. Mediates transposition of transposon Tn5 by a 'cut and paste' mechanism. First, the monomeric transposase binds the 19 bp inverted DNA repeats flanking the transposon. Then, dimerization of the DNA- bound transposase creates a synaptic DNA complex. After nicking of the first DNA strand, excision of the transposon proceeds through a series of intermediates. The transposase then mediates the insertion of the transposon at a new site by strand transfer. The activity of the wild- type tran
   5505..6296    +  CDS            neo: KKA2_KLEPN - Also known as kan, nptII. Experimental evidence at protein level: Swiss-Prot protein existence level 1. Resistance to kanamycin, neomycin, paromomycin, ribostamycin, butirosin and gentamicin B. From Klebsiella pneumoniae.
   6300..6316    +  promoter       AmpR promoter (fragment): bla
   6317..7177    +  CDS            AmpR: β-lactamase; bla; confers resistance to ampicillin, carbenicillin, and related antibiotics
   7348..7936    +  rep_origin     ori: high-copy-number ColE1/pMB1/pBR322/pUC origin of replication
