[The description below was written by a language model from this plasmid's Addgene catalogue record and pLannotate feature annotations shown in this document.]
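Description:
TC9nickpAB is an in vitro transcription template built in the pCR2.1-TOPO cloning backbone, about 8.1 kb in total, and is intended for producing mRNA rather than for direct expression in cells. It is propagated in E. coli from a high-copy ColE1/pUC-type origin and carries both a β-lactamase gene (ampicillin resistance) and a neo/nptII gene (kanamycin resistance), so either or both antibiotics can be used for selection. The backbone also contributes an f1 phage origin and remnants of the lac region (CAP site, lac promoter and operator, lacI and lacZα fragments) that flank the TOPO cloning site and play no role in the intended use.

The insert is the Streptococcus pyogenes Cas9 coding sequence carrying the D10A mutation, which inactivates the RuvC nuclease domain so that the enzyme nicks one DNA strand instead of making a double-strand break. A bacteriophage T7 promoter sits just upstream to drive transcription by T7 RNA polymerase. The record lists nuclear localization signals at both ends of the protein; the feature table annotates only the C-terminal one, a bipartite nucleoplasmin NLS immediately following the Cas9 reading frame, and detects Cas9 itself as two overlapping N- and C-terminal segments that together span the full coding region. According to the depositor, a poly(A) tract is encoded downstream, although it is not annotated. The plasmid is linearized with BbsI for run-off transcription, and the templated tail allows full-length transcripts to be purified on an oligo-dT column, reducing incomplete transcripts and hence truncated Cas9 protein. The resulting nickase mRNA is suited to genome-editing applications, though the record does not specify the delivery method or target organism.
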