Addgene plasmid #71311: TC9nickpAB
Purpose: used as a template for in vitro transcription of Cas9 nickase mRNA after linearizing with BbsI
Depositing lab: Karl Degenhardt. Depositing organization: Children's Hospital of Philadelphia.
Backbone
  Vector backbone: PCR2-1 TOPO
  Backbone manufacturer: Thermo-Fisher
  Backbone size w/o insert (bp): 3900
  Total vector size (bp): 8114
  Vector type: in vitro transcription
Growth in bacteria
  Bacterial resistance: Ampicillin and Kanamycin, 100 & 50 μg/mL
  Growth temperature: 37°C
  Growth strain: DH5alpha
  Copy number: Unknown
Gene/Insert
  Gene/Insert name: Cas9 nickase
  Species: S. pyogenes
  Mutation: D10A nickase
  Promoter: T7
  Tag / fusion protein: NLS (N terminal on insert); NLS (C terminal on insert)
  Cloning method: TOPO Cloning
  Sequencing primers: 5′ T7; 3′ M13R
Terms and licenses: Academic/Nonprofit Terms; Industry Terms: Not Available to Industry
Depositor comments: The poly A tail included in the sequence is sufficient for purification of full length transcript using an oligo dT column. This decreases the amount of incomplete transcripts (and therefore decreases truncated Cas9 proteins).
How to cite: TC9nickpAB was a gift from Karl Degenhardt (Addgene plasmid # 71311 ; http://n2t.net/addgene:71311 ; RRID:Addgene_71311)
