>Addgene plasmid #71311 | TC9nickpAB | addgene partial sequence | sequence record 130673 | T7 5'-TAATACGACTCACTATAGGG-3'
GTCGGTATCCACGGAGTCCCAGCAGCCGACAAGAAGTACAGCATCGGCCTGGCCATCGGCACCAACTCTG
TGGGCTGGGCCGTGATCACCGACGAGTACAAGGTGCCCAGCAAGAAATTCAAGGTGCTGGGCAACACCGA
CCGGCACAGCATCAAGAAGAACCTGATCGGAGCCCTGCTGTTCGACAGCGGCGAAACAGCCGAGGCCACC
CGGCTGAAGAGAACCGCCAGAAGAAGATACACCAGACGGAAGAACCGGATCTGCTATCTGCAAGAGATCT
TCAGCAACGAGATGGCCAAGGTGGACGACAGCTTCTTCCACAGACTGGAAGAGTCCTTCCTGGTGGAAGA
GGATAAGAAGCACGAGCGGCACCCCATCTTCGGCAACATCGTGGACGAGGTGGCCTACCACGAGAAGTAC
CCCACCATCTACCACCTGAGAAAGAAACTGGTGGACAGCACCGACAAGGCCGACCTGCGGCTGATCTATC
TGGCCCTGGCCCACATGATCAAGTTCCGGGGCCACTTCCTGATCGAGGGCGACCTGAACCCCGACAACAG
CGACGTGGACAAGCTGTTCATCCAGCTGGTGCAGACCTACAACCAGCTGTTCGAGGAAAACCCCATCAAC
GCCAGCGGCGTGGACGCCAAGGCCATCCTGTCTGCCAGACTGAGCAAGAGCAGACGGCTGGAAAATCTGA
TCGCCCAGCTGCCCGGCGAGAAGAAGAATGGCCTGTTCGGCAACCTGATTGCCCTGAGCCTGG
