>Addgene plasmid #71311 | TC9nickpAB | addgene partial sequence | sequence record 130674 | M13-Rev 5'-CAGGAAACAGCTATGACC-3'
ACGGCCGCCAGTGTGCTGGAATTCGCCCTTGAAGGAATTAATACGACTCACTATAGGGTGACCGCCACCA
TGGCCCCAAAGAAGAAGCGGAAGGTCGGTATCCACGGAGTCCCAGCAGCCGACAAGAAGTACAGCATCGG
CCTGGCCATCGGCACCAACTCTGTGGGCTGGGCCGTGATCACCGACGAGTACAAGGTGCCCAGCAAGAAA
TTCAAGGTGCTGGGCAACACCGACCGGCACAGCATCAAGAAGAACCTGATCGGAGCCCTGCTGTTCGACA
GCGGCGAAACAGCCGAGGCCACCCGGCTGAAGAGAACCGCCAGAAGAAGATACACCAGACGGAAGAACCG
GATCTGCTATCTGCAAGAGATCTTCAGCAACGAGATGGCCAAGGTGGACGACAGCTTCTTCCACAGACTG
GAAGAGTCCTTCCTGGTGGAAGAGGATAAGAAGCACGAGCGGCACCCCATCTTCGGCAACATCGTGGACG
AGGTGGCCTACCACGAGAAGTACCCCACCATCTACCACCTGAGAAAGAAACTGGTGGACAGCACCGACAA
GGCCGACCTGCGGCTGATCTATCTGGCCCTGGCCCACATGATCAAGTTCCGGGGCCACTTCCTGATCGAG
GGCGACCTGAACCCCGACAACAGCGACGTGGACAAGCTGTTCATCCAGCTGGTGCAGACCTACAACCAGC
TGTTCGAGGAAAACCCCATCAACGCCAGCGGCGTG
